Addgene plasmid #223658: pAAV-hSyn-DIO-hM3D(Gq)-mCherry-shVgf-CWB
Purpose: Expresses hM3D(Gq) and a shRNA targetting VGF in a Cre-dependent manner
Depositing lab: Oscar Marin. Depositing organization: King's College London. Publication: Regulation of PV interneuron plasticity by neuropeptide-encoding genes. Selten M, Bernard C, Mukherjee D, Hamid F, Hanusz-Godoy A, Oozeer F, Zimmer C, Marin O. Nature. 2025 Apr 30. doi: 10.1038/s41586-025-08933-z. PubMed 40307547.
Backbone
  Vector backbone: pAAV
  Backbone size w/o insert (bp): 4260
  Total vector size (bp): 7403
  Modifications to backbone: Used the CWB cassette from Bong-Kiun Kaang
  Vector type: Mammalian Expression, AAV, RNAi
Growth in bacteria
  Bacterial resistance: Ampicillin, 100 μg/mL
  Growth temperature: 37°C
  Growth strain: NEB Stable
  Copy number: High Copy
Gene/Insert
  Gene/Insert name: hM3D(Gq)-mCherry and shVGF
  Species: H. sapiens (human)
  Insert size (bp): 3143
  Promoter: hSyn
  Tag / fusion protein: mCherry
  Cloning method: Restriction Enzyme; 5′ cloning site PacI (not destroyed); 3′ cloning site AscI (not destroyed)
  Sequencing primers: 5′ N/A
Resource information
  A portion of this plasmid was derived from a plasmid made by: Beatriz Rico, Bryan Roth, Bong-Kiun Kaang
Terms and licenses: Academic/Nonprofit Terms; Industry Terms: Not Available to Industry
Depositor comments: Please visit https://doi.org/10.1101/2023.02.03.527010 for bioRxiv preprint.
How to cite: pAAV-hSyn-DIO-hM3D(Gq)-mCherry-shVgf-CWB was a gift from Oscar Marin (Addgene plasmid # 223658 ; http://n2t.net/addgene:223658 ; RRID:Addgene_223658)
