[The description below was written by a language model from this plasmid's Addgene catalogue record and pLannotate feature annotations shown in this document.]
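Description:
pAAV-hSyn-DIO-hM3D(Gq)-mCherry-shVgf-CWB is an AAV transfer plasmid of about 7.4 kb for producing recombinant AAV that delivers both a chemogenetic actuator and an RNAi knockdown to Cre-expressing neurons. It is propagated in bacteria as a high-copy plasmid with a ColE1/pUC-type origin and ampicillin resistance, and it also carries an f1 origin. AAV2 inverted terminal repeats flank the expression cassette. One is annotated in full, while the other is detected only as fragments.

The human synapsin I promoter, which confers neuron-restricted expression, lies on the opposite strand to the payload. The coding region is therefore inverted relative to its promoter in the plasmid as deposited. That coding region is the hM3D(Gq) DREADD, annotated as human CHRM3 (muscarinic M3 receptor), from which it is derived, followed by mCherry, which the record lists as its fusion tag. It is bracketed by oppositely oriented loxP and lox2272 pairs in the standard DIO/FLEx arrangement. Cre recombination flips the cassette into the sense orientation and locks it there, so that transcripts run into the WPRE, which enhances expression, and the bGH polyadenylation signal.

The shRNA against Vgf is supplied through the CWB cassette noted as a backbone modification. The table shows two U6 promoter fragments placed next to the lox sites at either end of the floxed region. This suggests that the same Cre-mediated inversion assembles a functional Pol III promoter for the hairpin, although the shRNA itself is not annotated and the mechanism is not spelled out in the record.

The stated purpose is Cre-dependent co-expression of hM3D(Gq) and a VGF-targeting shRNA. The associated work concerns neuropeptide-encoding genes in parvalbumin interneuron plasticity.
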