Features (pLannotate 1.2.2; 24 found; start..end, strand, type, name):
     40..137     -  promoter       U6 promoter (fragment): RNA polymerase III promoter for human U6 snRNA
    145..178     +  protein_bind   loxP: Cre-mediated recombination occurs in the 8-bp core sequence (GCATACAT). Cre recombinase
    179..228     +  intron         β-globin intron (fragment): internally truncated intron from human β-globin
    229..262     +  protein_bind   lox2272: Cre-mediated recombination occurs in the 8-bp core sequence (GGATACTT). lox2272 sites are compatible with each other, but incompatible with loxP or loxN sites (Lee and Saito, 1988). Cre recombinase
    280..2049    +  CDS            CHRM3: ACM3_HUMAN - Experimental evidence at protein level: Swiss-Prot protein existence level 1. The muscarinic acetylcholine receptor mediates various cellular responses, including inhibition of adenylate cyclase, breakdown of phosphoinositides and modulation of potassium channels through the action of G proteins. Primary transducing effect is Pi turnover. From Homo sapiens (Human).
   2071..2778    +  CDS            mCherry: mCherry is a basic (constitutively fluorescent) red fluorescent protein published in 2004, derived from Discosoma sp.. It is reported to be a very rapidly-maturing monomer with low acid sensitivity.
   2873..2981    +  promoter       U6 promoter (fragment): RNA polymerase III promoter for human U6 snRNA
   2982..3015    -  protein_bind   loxP: Cre-mediated recombination occurs in the 8-bp core sequence (GCATACAT). Cre recombinase
   3016..3065    +  intron         β-globin intron (fragment): internally truncated intron from human β-globin
   3066..3099    -  protein_bind   lox2272: Cre-mediated recombination occurs in the 8-bp core sequence (GGATACTT). lox2272 sites are compatible with each other, but incompatible with loxP or loxN sites (Lee and Saito, 1988). Cre recombinase
   3133..3150    -  misc_feature   MCS (fragment): pUC18/19 multiple cloning site
   3164..3611    -  promoter       hSyn promoter: human synapsin I promoter; confers neuron-specific expression (Kügler et al., 2003)
   3691..3718    -  repeat_region  AAV2 ITR (fragment): inverted terminal repeat of adeno-associated virus serotype 2 inverted
   3747..3774    -  repeat_region  AAV2 ITR (fragment): inverted terminal repeat of adeno-associated virus serotype 2 inverted
   3847..4435    -  rep_origin     ori: high-copy-number ColE1/pMB1/pBR322/pUC origin of replication
   4606..5466    -  CDS            AmpR: β-lactamase; bla; confers resistance to ampicillin, carbenicillin, and related antibiotics
   5467..5571    -  promoter       AmpR promoter: bla
   5666..5701    +  CDS            rop (fragment): Rop protein, which maintains plasmids at low copy number; rop
   5803..5852    +  misc_feature   bom (fragment): basis of mobility region from pBR322
   5853..6308    -  rep_origin     f1 ori (sequence partly withheld): f1 bacteriophage origin of replication; arrow indicates direction of (+) strand synthesis
   6327..6378    +  misc_feature   bom (fragment): basis of mobility region from pBR322
   6383..6523    -  repeat_region  AAV2 ITR: inverted terminal repeat of adeno-associated virus serotype 2 inverted
   6531..6755    -  polyA_signal   bGH poly(A) signal: bovine growth hormone polyadenylation signal
   6768..7356    -  misc_feature   WPRE: woodchuck hepatitis virus posttranscriptional regulatory element
>Addgene plasmid #223658 | pAAV-hSyn-DIO-hM3D(Gq)-mCherry-shVgf-CWB | addgene full sequence | sequence record 444385 | Addgene NGS Result
GTCAGGTCAATGAGACTATCGATCGTCCTAGGAAACCGCGTCCTTTCCACAAGATATATAAACCCAAGAA
ATCGAAATACTTTCAAGTTACGGTAAGCATATGATAGTCCATTTTAAAACATAATTTTAAAACTGCAGAT
AAACATAACTTCGTATAGCATACATTATACGAAGTTATTCTTTGCACCATTCTAAAGAATAACAGTGATA
ATTTCTGGGTTAAGGCAAATAACTTCGTATAGGATACTTTATACGAAGTTATCGCGGCGCGCCGCCACCA
TGACCTTGCACAATAACAGTACAACCTCGCCTTTGTTTCCAAACATCAGCTCCTCCTGGATACACAGCCC
CTCCGATGCAGGGCTGCCCCCGGGAACCGTCACTCATTTCGGCAGCTACAATGTTTCTCGAGCAGCTGGC
AATTTCTCCTCTCCAGACGGTACCACCGATGACCCTCTGGGAGGTCATACCGTCTGGCAAGTGGTCTTCA
TCGCTTTCTTAACGGGCATCCTGGCCTTGGTGACCATCATCGGCAACATCCTGGTAATTGTGTCATTTAA
GGTCAACAAGCAGCTGAAGACGGTCAACAACTACTTCCTCTTAAGCCTGGCCTGTGCCGATCTGATTATC
GGGGTCATTTCAATGAATCTGTTTACGACCTACATCATCATGAATCGATGGGCCTTAGGGAACTTGGCCT
GTGACCTCTGGCTTGCCATTGACTGCGTAGCCAGCAATGCCTCTGTTATGAATCTTCTGGTCATCAGCTT
TGACAGATACTTTTCCATCACGAGGCCGCTCACGTACCGAGCCAAACGAACAACAAAGAGAGCCGGTGTG
ATGATCGGTCTGGCTTGGGTCATCTCCTTTGTCCTTTGGGCTCCTGCCATCTTGTTCTGGCAATACTTTG
TTGGAAAGAGAACTGTGCCTCCGGGAGAGTGCTTCATTCAGTTCCTCAGTGAGCCCACCATTACTTTTGG
CACAGCCATCGCTGGTTTTTATATGCCTGTCACCATTATGACTATTTTATACTGGAGGATCTATAAGGAA
ACTGAAAAGCGTACCAAAGAGCTTGCTGGCCTGCAAGCCTCTGGGACAGAGGCAGAGACAGAAAACTTTG
TCCACCCCACGGGCAGTTCTCGAAGCTGCAGCAGTTACGAACTTCAACAGCAAAGCATGAAACGCTCCAA
CAGGAGGAAGTATGGCCGCTGCCACTTCTGGTTCACAACCAAGAGCTGGAAACCCAGCTCCGAGCAGATG
GACCAAGACCACAGCAGCAGTGACAGTTGGAACAACAATGATGCTGCTGCCTCCCTGGAGAACTCCGCCT
CCTCCGACGAGGAGGACATTGGCTCCGAGACGAGAGCCATCTACTCCATCGTGCTCAAGCTTCCGGGTCA
CAGCACCATCCTCAACTCCACCAAGTTACCCTCATCGGACAACCTGCAGGTGCCTGAGGAGGAGCTGGGG
ATGGTGGACTTGGAGAGGAAAGCCGACAAGCTGCAGGCCCAGAAGAGCGTGGACGATGGAGGCAGTTTTC
CAAAAAGCTTCTCCAAGCTTCCCATCCAGCTAGAGTCAGCCGTGGACACAGCTAAGACTTCTGACGTCAA
CTCCTCAGTGGGTAAGAGCACGGCCACTCTACCTCTGTCCTTCAAGGAAGCCACTCTGGCCAAGAGGTTT
GCTCTGAAGACCAGAAGTCAGATCACTAAGCGGAAAAGGATGTCCCTGGTCAAGGAGAAGAAAGCGGCCC
AGACCCTCAGTGCGATCTTGCTTGCCTTCATCATCACTTGGACCCCATACAACATCATGGTTCTGGTGAA
CACCTTTTGTGACAGCTGCATACCCAAAACCTTTTGGAATCTGGGCTACTGGCTGTGCTACATCAACAGC
ACCGTGAACCCCGTGTGCTATGCTCTGTGCAACAAAACATTCAGAACCACTTTCAAGATGCTGCTGCTGT
GCCAGTGTGACAAAAAAAAGAGGCGCAAGCAGCAGTACCAGCAGAGACAGTCGGTCATTTTTCACAAGCG
CGCACCCGAGCAGGCCTTGAAGGATCCCCCGGTCGCCACCATGGTGAGCAAGGGCGAGGAGGATAACATG
GCCATCATCAAGGAGTTCATGCGCTTCAAGGTGCACATGGAGGGCTCCGTGAACGGCCACGAGTTCGAGA
TCGAGGGCGAGGGCGAGGGCCGCCCCTACGAGGGCACCCAGACCGCCAAGCTGAAGGTGACCAAGGGTGG
CCCCCTGCCCTTCGCCTGGGACATCCTGTCCCCTCAGTTCATGTACGGCTCCAAGGCCTACGTGAAGCAC
CCCGCCGACATCCCCGACTACTTGAAGCTGTCCTTCCCCGAGGGCTTCAAGTGGGAGCGCGTGATGAACT
TCGAGGACGGCGGCGTGGTGACCGTGACCCAGGACTCCTCCCTGCAGGACGGCGAGTTCATCTACAAGGT
GAAGCTGCGCGGCACCAACTTCCCCTCCGACGGCCCCGTAATGCAGAAGAAGACCATGGGCTGGGAGGCC
TCCTCCGAGCGGATGTACCCCGAGGACGGCGCCCTGAAGGGCGAGATCAAGCAGAGGCTGAAGCTGAAGG
ACGGCGGCCACTACGACGCTGAGGTCAAGACCACCTACAAGGCCAAGAAGCCCGTGCAGCTGCCCGGCGC
CTACAACGTCAACATCAAGTTGGACATCACCTCCCACAACGAGGACTACACCATCGTGGAACAGTACGAA
CGCGCCGAGGGCCGCCACTCCACCGGCGGCATGGACGAGCTGTACAAGTAATTAATTAACCCAGTGGAAA
GACGCGCAGGCAAAACGCACCACGTGACGGAGCGTGACCGCGCGCCGAGCGCGCGCCAAGGTCGGGCAGG
AAGAGGGCCTATTTCCCATGATTCCTTCATATTTGCATATACGATACAAGGCTGTTAGAGAGATAATTAG
AATTAATTTGACTGTAAACACAAAGATATTAGTACAAAATAATAACTTCGTATAATGTATGCTATACGAA
GTTATTAAGAGGTTTCATATTGCTAATAGCAGCTACAATCCAGCTACCATTCTGCATAACTTCGTATAAA
GTATCCTATACGAAGTTATTCCGGATCCGCTAGCTCTAGAGTCGACTCCGGAGTCGACTCTAGAGGATCC
GGTACCTTCTCGACTGCGCTCTCAGGCACGACACGACTCCTCCGCTGCCCACCGCAGACTGAGGCAGCGC
TGAGTCGCCGGCGCCGCAGCGCAGATGGTCGCGCCCGTGCCCCCCTATCTCGCGCCTCGCGTGGTGCGGT
CCGGCTGGGCCGGCGGCGGCGCGGACGCGACCAAGGTGGCCGGGAAGGGGAGTTTGCGGGGGACCGGCGA
GTGACGTCAGCGCGCCTTCAGTGCTGAGGCGGCGGTGGCGCGCGCCGCCAGGCGGGGGCGAAGGCACTGT
CCGCGGTGCTGAAGCTGGCAGTGCGCACGCGCCTCGCCGCATCCTGTTTCCCCTCCCCCTCTCTGATAGG
GGATGCGCAATTTGGGGAATGGGGGTTGGGTGCTTGTCCAGTGGGTCGGGGTCGGTCGTCAGGTAGGCAC
CCCCACCCCGCCTCATCCTGGTCCTAAAACCCACTTGCACTCATACGCAGGGCCCTCTGCAGTCTAGACA
CACGCGTGCGGCCGCAGGAACCCCTAGTGATGGAGTTGGCCACTCCCTCTCTGCGCGCTCGCTCGCTCAC
TGAGGCCGGGCGACCAAAGGTCGCCCGACGCCCGGGCGGCCTCAGTGAGCGAGCGAGCGCGCAGCTGCCT
GCAGGACATGTGAGCAAAAGGCCAGCAAAAGGCCAGGAACCGTAAAAAGGCCGCGTTGCTGGCGTTTTTC
CATAGGCTCCGCCCCCCTGACGAGCATCACAAAAATCGACGCTCAAGTCAGAGGTGGCGAAACCCGACAG
GACTATAAAGATACCAGGCGTTTCCCCCTGGAAGCTCCCTCGTGCGCTCTCCTGTTCCGACCCTGCCGCT
TACCGGATACCTGTCCGCCTTTCTCCCTTCGGGAAGCGTGGCGCTTTCTCATAGCTCACGCTGTAGGTAT
CTCAGTTCGGTGTAGGTCGTTCGCTCCAAGCTGGGCTGTGTGCACGAACCCCCCGTTCAGCCCGACCGCT
GCGCCTTATCCGGTAACTATCGTCTTGAGTCCAACCCGGTAAGACACGACTTATCGCCACTGGCAGCAGC
CACTGGTAACAGGATTAGCAGAGCGAGGTATGTAGGCGGTGCTACAGAGTTCTTGAAGTGGTGGCCTAAC
TACGGCTACACTAGAAGAACAGTATTTGGTATCTGCGCTCTGCTGAAGCCAGTTACCTTCGGAAAAAGAG
TTGGTAGCTCTTGATCCGGCAAACAAACCACCGCTGGTAGCGGTGGTTTTTTTGTTTGCAAGCAGCAGAT
TACGCGCAGAAAAAAAGGATCTCAAGAAGATCCTTTGATCTTTTCTACGGGGTCTGACGCTCAGTGGAAC
GAAAACTCACGTTAAGGGATTTTGGTCATGAGATTATCAAAAAGGATCTTCACCTAGATCCTTTTAAATT
AAAAATGAAGTTTTAAATCAATCTAAAGTATATATGAGTAAACTTGGTCTGACAGTTACCAATGCTTAAT
CAGTGAGGCACCTATCTCAGCGATCTGTCTATTTCGTTCATCCATAGTTGCCTGACTCCCCGTCGTGTAG
ATAACTACGATACGGGAGGGCTTACCATCTGGCCCCAGTGCTGCAATGATACCGCGAGACCCACGCTCAC
CGGCTCCAGATTTATCAGCAATAAACCAGCCAGCCGGAAGGGCCGAGCGCAGAAGTGGTCCTGCAACTTT
ATCCGCCTCCATCCAGTCTATTAATTGTTGCCGGGAAGCTAGAGTAAGTAGTTCGCCAGTTAATAGTTTG
CGCAACGTTGTTGCCATTGCTACAGGCATCGTGGTGTCACGCTCGTCGTTTGGTATGGCTTCATTCAGCT
CCGGTTCCCAACGATCAAGGCGAGTTACATGATCCCCCATGTTGTGCAAAAAAGCGGTTAGCTCCTTCGG
TCCTCCGATCGTTGTCAGAAGTAAGTTGGCCGCAGTGTTATCACTCATGGTTATGGCAGCACTGCATAAT
TCTCTTACTGTCATGCCATCCGTAAGATGCTTTTCTGTGACTGGTGAGTACTCAACCAAGTCATTCTGAG
AATAGTGTATGCGGCGACCGAGTTGCTCTTGCCCGGCGTCAATACGGGATAATACCGCGCCACATAGCAG
AACTTTAAAAGTGCTCATCATTGGAAAACGTTCTTCGGGGCGAAAACTCTCAAGGATCTTACCGCTGTTG
AGATCCAGTTCGATGTAACCCACTCGTGCACCCAACTGATCTTCAGCATCTTTTACTTTCACCAGCGTTT
CTGGGTGAGCAAAAACAGGAAGGCAAAATGCCGCAAAAAAGGGAATAAGGGCGACACGGAAATGTTGAAT
ACTCATACTCTTCCTTTTTCAATATTATTGAAGCATTTATCAGGGTTATTGTCTCATGAGCGGATACATA
TTTGAATGTATTTAGAAAAATAAACAAATAGGGGTTCCGCGCACATTTCCCCGAAAAGTGCCACCTGACG
TCTAAGAAACCATTATTATCATGACATTAACCTATAAAAATAGGCGTATCACGAGGCCCTTTCGTCTCGC
GCGTTTCGGTGATGACGGTGAAAACCTCTGACACATGCAGCTCCCGGAGACGGTCACAGCTTGTCTGTAA
GCGGATGCCGGGAGCAGACAAGCCCGTCAGGGCGCGTCAGCGGGTGTTGGCGGGTGTCGGGGCTGGCTTA
ACTATGCGGCATCAGAGCAGATTGTACTGAGAGTGCACCATAAAATTGTAAACGTTAATATTTTGTTAAA
ATTCGCGTTAAATTTTTGTTAAATCAGCTCATTTTTTAACCAATAGACCGAAATCGGCAAAATCCCTTAT
AAATCAAAAGAATAGCCCGAGATAGAGT
[37 nt withheld, positions 5979-6015]
AAAGAACGTGGACTCCAACGTCAAAGG
[141 nt withheld, positions 6043-6183]
G
[46 nt withheld, positions 6185-6230]
A
[95 nt withheld, positions 6232-6326]
TATGCGGTGTGAAATACCGCACAGATGCGTAAGGAGAAAATACCGCATCAGGCGCCCCTGCAGGCAGCTG
CGCGCTCGCTCGCTCACTGAGGCCGCCCGGGCAAAGCCCGGGCGTCGGGCGACCTTTGGTCGCCCGGCCT
CAGTGAGCGAGCGAGCGCGCAGAGAGGGAGTGGCCAACTCCATCACTAGGGGTTCCTGCGGCCGCCATAG
AGCCCACCGCATCCCCAGCATGCCTGCTATTGTCTTCCCAATCCTCCCCCTTGCTGTCCTGCCCCACCCC
ACCCCCCAGAATAGAATGACACCTACTCAGACAATGCGATGCAATTTCCTCATTTTATTAGGAAAGGACA
GTGGGAGTGGCACCTTCCAGGGTCAAGGAAGGCACGGGGGAGGGGCAAACAACAGATGGCTGGCAACTAG
AAGGCACAGGATCCCCCCGATGCGGGGAGGCGGCCCAAAGGGAGATCCGACTCGTCTGAGGGCGAAGGCG
AAGACGCGGAAGAGGCCGCAGAGCCGGCAGCAGGCCGCGGGAAGGAAGGTCCGCTGGATTGAGGGCCGAA
GGGACGTAGCAGAAGGACGTCCCGCGCAGAATCCAGGTGGCAACACAGGCGAGCAGCCAAGGAAAGGACG
ATGATTTCCCCGACAACACCACGGAATTGTCAGTGCCCAACAGCCGAGCCCCTGTCCAGCAGCGGGCAAG
GCAGGCGGCGATGAGTTCCGCCGTGGCAATAGGGAGGGGGAAAGCGAAAGTCCCGGAAAGGAGCTGACAG
GTGGTGGCAATGCCCCAACCAGTGGGGGTTGCGTCAGCAAACACAGTGCACACCACGCCACGTTGCCTGA
CAACGGGCCACAACTCCTCATAAAGAGACAGCAACCAGGATTTATACAAGGAGGAGAAAATGAAAGCCAT
ACGGGAAGCAATAGCATGATACAAAGGCATTAAAGCAGCGTATCCACATAGCGTAAAAGGAGCAACATAG
TTAAGAATACCAGTCAATCTTTCACAAATTTTGTAATCCAGAGGTTGATTATCGGGGCTGCAGGAATTCA
AAAAGACGATCGATAGTCTCATTGATGG
